Addgene plasmid #148582: pT7-EGFP-HsGIGYF2_1-180-LFItoDDD_AE
Purpose: Mammalian Expression of HsGIGYF2_1-180-LFItoDDD
Depositing lab: Elisa Izaurralde. Depositing organization: Max Planck Institute for Developmental Biology. Publication: GIGYF1/2 proteins use auxiliary sequences to selectively bind to 4EHP and repress target mRNA expression. Peter D, Weber R, Sandmeir F, Wohlbold L, Helms S, Bawankar P, Valkov E, Igreja C, Izaurralde E. Genes Dev. 2017 Jun 1;31(11):1147-1161. doi: 10.1101/gad.299420.117. Epub 2017 Jul 11. PubMed 28698298.
Backbone
  Vector backbone: Unknown
  Vector type: Mammalian Expression
Growth in bacteria
  Bacterial resistance: Kanamycin, 50 μg/mL
  Growth temperature: 37°C
  Growth strain: DH5alpha
  Copy number: High Copy
Gene/Insert
  Gene/Insert name: HsGIGYF2_1-180-LFItoDDD
  Species: H. sapiens (human)
  Entrez Gene: GIGYF2 (a.k.a. GYF2, PARK11, PERQ2, PERQ3, TNRC15)
  Cloning method: Unknown
Terms and licenses: Academic/Nonprofit Terms; Industry Terms: Not Available to Industry
Depositor comments: sequence of NCBI: NM_015575.3 or Uniprot.: Q6Y7W6-1 Plasmids from this collection were made available to the research community and donated after the lab closed. Please note that the sequence provided by the depositing laboratory may be theoretical/predicted or based on Sanger sequencing results. There may be discrepancies between sequencing results obtained by Addgene and the depositor sequence. If an Addgene verified sequence is not available, please contact before placing your order to request that our lab fully sequence the plasmid.
How to cite: pT7-EGFP-HsGIGYF2_1-180-LFItoDDD_AE was a gift from Elisa Izaurralde (Addgene plasmid # 148582 ; http://n2t.net/addgene:148582 ; RRID:Addgene_148582)
