[The description below was written by a language model from this plasmid's Addgene catalogue record and pLannotate feature annotations shown in this document.]
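Description:
pT7-EGFP-HsGIGYF2_1-180-LFItoDDD_AE is a 5.3 kb mammalian expression plasmid that produces an N-terminally EGFP-tagged fragment of human GIGYF2. The catalogue lists the backbone as unknown, but the feature layout is that of an EGFP-C-type fusion vector. A CMV enhancer/promoter drives the EGFP coding sequence, which is followed by a short remnant of the multiple cloning site, the GIGYF2 insert and an SV40 polyadenylation signal. A T7 promoter sits between the CMV promoter and EGFP, so the same fusion could also be transcribed by T7 RNA polymerase. The plasmid replicates in E. coli from a high-copy ColE1/pUC-type origin and also carries an f1 origin. A single NeoR/KanR cassette has both a bacterial (bla) promoter and the SV40 early promoter, with the HSV TK poly(A) signal downstream. It gives kanamycin selection in bacteria and could support G418 selection in mammalian cells. The small HIV-1 LTR, SV40 large T antigen, ble and bGH poly(A) fragments in the table are probably annotation matches to short backbone stretches rather than functional elements.

The insert encodes residues 1–180 of GIGYF2, with the depositor referring to the canonical human isoform. The 540 nt annotated fragment is consistent with that length. The "LFItoDDD" suffix indicates that a leucine, a phenylalanine and an isoleucine were replaced with aspartates, although the record does not give their positions. The associated publication studied how GIGYF1/2 proteins use auxiliary sequences to bind the cap-binding protein 4EHP selectively and repress target mRNAs. This suggests the construct served as a binding-deficient mutant control in interaction or repression assays in human cells, with EGFP as a tag for detection or pulldown, but the record does not say so explicitly. The depositor sequence may be theoretical or based on Sanger reads.
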