Features (pLannotate 1.2.2; 17 found; start..end, strand, type, name):
     61..364     +  enhancer       CMV enhancer: human cytomegalovirus immediate early enhancer
    365..568     +  promoter       CMV promoter: human cytomegalovirus (CMV) immediate early promoter
    564..597     +  LTR            5' LTR (truncated) (fragment): truncated 5' long terminal repeat (LTR) from HIV-1
    613..631     +  promoter       T7 promoter: promoter for bacteriophage T7 RNA polymerase
    665..1381    +  CDS            EGFP: EGFP is a basic (constitutively fluorescent) green fluorescent protein published in 1996, derived from Aequorea victoria. It is reported to be a rapidly-maturing weak dimer with moderate acid sensitivity.
   1382..1402    +  misc_feature   MCS (fragment): multiple cloning site
   1403..1942    +  CDS            GIGYF2 (fragment): GGYF2_HUMAN - Also known as KIAA0642 From Homo sapiens (Human).
   1968..2052    +  CDS            large T antigen (fragment): large T antigen from SV40 (simian virus 40)
   2075..2196    +  polyA_signal   SV40 poly(A) signal: SV40 polyadenylation signal
   2230..2658    -  rep_origin     f1 ori (sequence partly withheld): f1 bacteriophage origin of replication; arrow indicates direction of (+) strand synthesis
   2685..2789    +  promoter       AmpR promoter: bla
   2791..3148    +  promoter       SV40 promoter: SV40 enhancer and early promoter
   3183..3977    +  CDS            NeoR/KanR: aminoglycoside phosphotransferase from Tn5; aph(3')-II (or nptII); confers resistance to neomycin, kanamycin, and G418 (Geneticin®)
   3998..4150    +  CDS            ble (fragment): BLE_KLEPN - Experimental evidence at protein level: Swiss-Prot protein existence level 1. Binding protein with a strong affinity to the bleomycin family of antibiotics. Binds to CL990; an antimitotic-antibiotic compound. From Klebsiella pneumoniae.
   4209..4256    +  polyA_signal   HSV TK poly(A) signal: herpes simplex virus thymidine kinase polyadenylation signal (Cole and Stacy, 1985)
   4347..4363    -  polyA_signal   bGH poly(A) signal (fragment): bovine growth hormone polyadenylation signal
   4585..5173    +  rep_origin     ori: high-copy-number ColE1/pMB1/pBR322/pUC origin of replication
>Addgene plasmid #148582 | pT7-EGFP-HsGIGYF2_1-180-LFItoDDD_AE | depositor full sequence | sequence record 291030 | Full Sequence
TAGTTATTAATAGTAATCAATTACGGGGTCATTAGTTCATAGCCCATATATGGAGTTCCGCGTTACATAA
CTTACGGTAAATGGCCCGCCTGGCTGACCGCCCAACGACCCCCGCCCATTGACGTCAATAATGACGTATG
TTCCCATAGTAACGCCAATAGGGACTTTCCATTGACGTCAATGGGTGGAGTATTTACGGTAAACTGCCCA
CTTGGCAGTACATCAAGTGTATCATATGCCAAGTACGCCCCCTATTGACGTCAATGACGGTAAATGGCCC
GCCTGGCATTATGCCCAGTACATGACCTTATGGGACTTTCCTACTTGGCAGTACATCTACGTATTAGTCA
TCGCTATTACCATGGTGATGCGGTTTTGGCAGTACATCAATGGGCGTGGATAGCGGTTTGACTCACGGGG
ATTTCCAAGTCTCCACCCCATTGACGTCAATGGGAGTTTGTTTTGGCACCAAAATCAACGGGACTTTCCA
AAATGTCGTAACAACTCCGCCCCATTGACGCAAATGGGCGGTAGGCGTGTACGGTGGGAGGTCTATATAA
GCAGAGCTCTCTGGCTAACTAGAGAACCCACTGCTTACTGGCTTATCGAAATTAATACGACTCACTATAG
GGAGACCCAAGCTCTAGCGCTACCGGTCGCCACCATGGTGAGCAAGGGCGAGGAGCTGTTCACCGGGGTG
GTGCCCATCCTGGTCGAGCTGGACGGCGACGTAAACGGCCACAAGTTCAGCGTGTCCGGCGAGGGCGAGG
GCGATGCCACCTACGGCAAGCTGACCCTGAAGTTCATCTGCACCACCGGCAAGCTGCCCGTGCCCTGGCC
CACCCTCGTGACCACCCTGACCTACGGCGTGCAGTGCTTCAGCCGCTACCCCGACCACATGAAGCAGCAC
GACTTCTTCAAGTCCGCCATGCCCGAAGGCTACGTCCAGGAGCGCACCATCTTCTTCAAGGACGACGGCA
ACTACAAGACCCGCGCCGAGGTGAAGTTCGAGGGCGACACCCTGGTGAACCGCATCGAGCTGAAGGGCAT
CGACTTCAAGGAGGACGGCAACATCCTGGGGCACAAGCTGGAGTACAACTACAACAGCCACAACGTCTAT
ATCATGGCCGACAAGCAGAAGAACGGCATCAAGGTGAACTTCAAGATCCGCCACAACATCGAGGACGGCA
GCGTGCAGCTCGCCGACCACTACCAGCAGAACACCCCCATCGGCGACGGCCCCGTGCTGCTGCCCGACAA
CCACTACCTGAGCACCCAGTCCGCCCTGAGCAAAGACCCCAACGAGAAGCGCGATCACATGGTCCTGCTG
GAGTTCGTGACCGCCGCCGGGATCACTCTCGGCATGGACGAGCTGTACAAGTCCGGACTCAGATCTCGAG
CTATGGCAGCGGAAACGCAGACACTGAACTTTGGGCCTGAATGGCTCCGAGCTCTGTCCAGTGGTGGGAG
TATTACATCCCCTCCTCTTTCTCCAGCATTGCCGAAGTATAAATTAGCAGATTATCGTTACGGCAGAGAA
GAAATGTTAGCACTTTTCCTTAAAGACAACAAGATACCTTCAGACGACCTGGATAAAGAAGACCTGCCTG
ACCTCCAGGAGGAACCCCTTCCACCATTGGCTCTGGTACCCTTTACAGAAGAAGAACAGAGAAACTTTTC
CATGTCTGTAAATAGTGCTGCTGTCCTGCGATTGACAGGACGAGGAGGAGGAGGAACAGTGGTGGGGGCT
CCTAGAGGTCGAAGTTCTTCAAGAGGGCGAGGCAGAGGCAGAGGTGAATGTGGTTTCTACCAAAGAAGTT
TTGATGAAGTAGAGGGTGTTTTTGGTCGAGGAGGTGGCAGAGAAATGCATAGATCGCAGAGCTGGGAGGA
AAGGGGTGACAGACGTTTTGAAAAACCAGGACGAAAAGATGTAGGGAGACCATGAGGATCCACCGGATCT
AGATAACTGATCATAATCAGCCATACCACATTTGTAGAGGTTTTACTTGCTTTAAAAAACCTCCCACACC
TCCCCCTGAACCTGAAACATAAAATGAATGCAATTGTTGTTGTTAACTTGTTTATTGCAGCTTATAATGG
TTACAAATAAAGCAATAGCATCACAAATTTCACAAATAAAGCATTTTTTTCACTGCATTCTAGTTGTGGT
TTGTCCAAACTCATCAATGTATCTTAACGCGTAAATTGTAAGCGTTAATATTTTGTTAAAATTCGCGTTA
AATTTTTGTTAAATCAGCTCATTTTTTAACCAATAGGCCGAAATCGGCAAAATCCCTTATAAATCAAAAG
AATAGACCGAGATAGGGT
[37 nt withheld, positions 2329-2365]
AAAGAACGTGGACTCCAACGTCAAAGG
[49 nt withheld, positions 2393-2441]
T
[91 nt withheld, positions 2443-2533]
G
[124 nt withheld, positions 2535-2658]
CAGGTGGCACTTTTCGGGGAAATGTGCGCGGAACCCCTATTTGTTTATTTTTCTAAATACATTCAAATAT
GTATCCGCTCATGAGACAATAACCCTGATAAATGCTTCAATAATATTGAAAAAGGAAGAGTCCTGAGGCG
GAAAGAACCAGCTGTGGAATGTGTGTCAGTTAGGGTGTGGAAAGTCCCCAGGCTCCCCAGCAGGCAGAAG
TATGCAAAGCATGCATCTCAATTAGTCAGCAACCAGGTGTGGAAAGTCCCCAGGCTCCCCAGCAGGCAGA
AGTATGCAAAGCATGCATCTCAATTAGTCAGCAACCATAGTCCCGCCCCTAACTCCGCCCATCCCGCCCC
TAACTCCGCCCAGTTCCGCCCATTCTCCGCCCCATGGCTGACTAATTTTTTTTATTTATGCAGAGGCCGA
GGCCGCCTCGGCCTCTGAGCTATTCCAGAAGTAGTGAGGAGGCTTTTTTGGAGGCCTAGGCTTTTGCAAA
GATCGATCAAGAGACAGGATGAGGATCGTTTCGCATGATTGAACAAGATGGATTGCACGCAGGTTCTCCG
GCCGCTTGGGTGGAGAGGCTATTCGGCTATGACTGGGCACAACAGACAATCGGCTGCTCTGATGCCGCCG
TGTTCCGGCTGTCAGCGCAGGGGCGCCCGGTTCTTTTTGTCAAGACCGACCTGTCCGGTGCCCTGAATGA
ACTGCAAGACGAGGCAGCGCGGCTATCGTGGCTGGCCACGACGGGCGTTCCTTGCGCAGCTGTGCTCGAC
GTTGTCACTGAAGCGGGAAGGGACTGGCTGCTATTGGGCGAAGTGCCGGGGCAGGATCTCCTGTCATCTC
ACCTTGCTCCTGCCGAGAAAGTATCCATCATGGCTGATGCAATGCGGCGGCTGCATACGCTTGATCCGGC
TACCTGCCCATTCGACCACCAAGCGAAACATCGCATCGAGCGAGCACGTACTCGGATGGAAGCCGGTCTT
GTCGATCAGGATGATCTGGACGAAGAGCATCAGGGGCTCGCGCCAGCCGAACTGTTCGCCAGGCTCAAGG
CGAGCATGCCCGACGGCGAGGATCTCGTCGTGACCCATGGCGATGCCTGCTTGCCGAATATCATGGTGGA
AAATGGCCGCTTTTCTGGATTCATCGACTGTGGCCGGCTGGGTGTGGCGGACCGCTATCAGGACATAGCG
TTGGCTACCCGTGATATTGCTGAAGAGCTTGGCGGCGAATGGGCTGACCGCTTCCTCGTGCTTTACGGTA
TCGCCGCTCCCGATTCGCAGCGCATCGCCTTCTATCGCCTTCTTGACGAGTTCTTCTGAGCGGGACTCTG
GGGTTCGAAATGACCGACCAAGCGACGCCCAACCTGCCATCACGAGATTTCGATTCCACCGCCGCCTTCT
ATGAAAGGTTGGGCTTCGGAATCGTTTTCCGGGACGCCGGCTGGATGATCCTCCAGCGCGGGGATCTCAT
GCTGGAGTTCTTCGCCCACCCTAGGGGGAGGCTAACTGAAACACGGAAGGAGACAATACCGGAAGGAACC
CGCGCTATGACGGCAATAAAAAGACAGAATAAAACGCACGGTGTTGGGTCGTTTGTTCATAAACGCGGGG
TTCGGTCCCAGGGCTGGCACTCTGTCGATACCCCACCGAGACCCCATTGGGGCCAATACGCCCGCGTTTC
TTCCTTTTCCCCACCCCACCCCCCAAGTTCGGGTGAAGGCCCAGGGCTCGCAGCCAACGTCGGGGCGGCA
GGCCCTGCCATAGCCTCAGGTTACTCATATATACTTTAGATTGATTTAAAACTTCATTTTTAATTTAAAA
GGATCTAGGTGAAGATCCTTTTTGATAATCTCATGACCAAAATCCCTTAACGTGAGTTTTCGTTCCACTG
AGCGTCAGACCCCGTAGAAAAGATCAAAGGATCTTCTTGAGATCCTTTTTTTCTGCGCGTAATCTGCTGC
TTGCAAACAAAAAAACCACCGCTACCAGCGGTGGTTTGTTTGCCGGATCAAGAGCTACCAACTCTTTTTC
CGAAGGTAACTGGCTTCAGCAGAGCGCAGATACCAAATACTGTCCTTCTAGTGTAGCCGTAGTTAGGCCA
CCACTTCAAGAACTCTGTAGCACCGCCTACATACCTCGCTCTGCTAATCCTGTTACCAGTGGCTGCTGCC
AGTGGCGATAAGTCGTGTCTTACCGGGTTGGACTCAAGACGATAGTTACCGGATAAGGCGCAGCGGTCGG
GCTGAACGGGGGGTTCGTGCACACAGCCCAGCTTGGAGCGAACGACCTACACCGAACTGAGATACCTACA
GCGTGAGCTATGAGAAAGCGCCACGCTTCCCGAAGGGAGAAAGGCGGACAGGTATCCGGTAAGCGGCAGG
GTCGGAACAGGAGAGCGCACGAGGGAGCTTCCAGGGGGAAACGCCTGGTATCTTTATAGTCCTGTCGGGT
TTCGCCACCTCTGACTTGAGCGTCGATTTTTGTGATGCTCGTCAGGGGGGCGGAGCCTATGGAAAAACGC
CAGCAACGCGGCCTTTTTACGGTTCCTGGCCTTTTGCTGGCCTTTTGCTCACATGTTCTTTCCTGCGTTA
TCCCCTGATTCTGTGGATAACCGTATTACCGCCATGCAT
